>Addgene plasmid #111966 | Hsh155 Hs 1-16 3x FLAG | depositor full sequence | sequence record 210606 | Hsh155 Hs 1-16 3x FLAG sequence 8208 bps
TCGCGCGTTTCGGTGATGACGGTGAAAACCTCTGACACATGCAGCTCCCGGAGACGGTCACAGCTTGTCT
GTAAGCGGATGCCGGGAGCAGACAAGCCCGTCAGGGCGCGTCAGCGGGTGTTGGCGGGTGTCGGGGCTGG
CTTAACTATGCGGCATCAGAGCAGATTGTACTGAGAGTGCACCATAAACGACATTACTATATATATAATA
TAGGAAGCATTTAATAGACAGCATCGTAATATATGTGTACTTTGCAGTTATGACGCCAGATGGCAGTAGT
GGAAGATATTCTTTATTGAAAAATAGCTTGTCACCTTACGTACAATCTTGATCCGGAGCTTTTCTTTTTT
TGCCGATTAAGAATTAATTCGGTCGAAAAAAGAAAAGGAGAGGGCCAAGAGGGAGGGCATTGGTGACTAT
TGAGCACGTGAGTATACGTGATTAAGCACACAAAGGCAGCTTGGAGTATGTCTGTTATTAATTTCACAGG
TAGTTCTGGTCCATTGGTGAAAGTTTGCGGCTTGCAGAGCACAGAGGCCGCAGAATGTGCTCTAGATTCC
GATGCTGACTTGCTGGGTATTATATGTGTGCCCAATAGAAAGAGAACAATTGACCCGGTTATTGCAAGGA
AAATTTCAAGTCTTGTAAAAGCATATAAAAATAGTTCAGGCACTCCGAAATACTTGGTTGGCGTGTTTCG
TAATCAACCTAAGGAGGATGTTTTGGCTCTGGTCAATGATTACGGCATTGATATCGTCCAACTGCATGGA
GATGAGTCGTGGCAAGAATACCAAGAGTTCCTCGGTTTGCCAGTTATTAAAAGACTCGTATTTCCAAAAG
ACTGCAACATACTACTCAGTGCAGCTTCACAGAAACCTCATTCGTTTATTCCCTTGTTTGATTCAGAAGC
AGGTGGGACAGGTGAACTTTTGGATTGGAACTCGATTTCTGACTGGGTTGGAAGGCAAGAGAGCCCCGAA
AGCTTACATTTTATGTTAGCTGGTGGACTGACGCCAGAAAATGTTGGTGATGCGCTTAGATTAAATGGCG
TTATTGGTGTTGATGTAAGCGGAGGTGTGGAGACAAATGGTGTAAAAGACTCTAACAAAATAGCAAATTT
CGTCAAAAATGCTAAGAAATAGGTTATTACTGAGTAGTATTTATTTAAGTATTGTTTGTGCACTTGCCTA
TGCGGTGTGAAATACCGCACAGATGCGTAAGGAGAAAATACCGCATCAGGAAATTGTAAACGTTAATATT
TTGTTAAAATTCGCGTTAAATTTTTGTTAAATCAGCTCATTTTTTAACCAATAGGCCGAAATCGGCAAAA
TCCCTTATAAATCAAAAGAATAGACCGAGATAGGGT
[37 nt withheld, positions 1367-1403]
AAAGAACGTGGACTCCAACGTCAAAGG
[49 nt withheld, positions 1431-1479]
T
[91 nt withheld, positions 1481-1571]
G
[124 nt withheld, positions 1573-1696]
CGCGCCATTCGCCATTCAGGCTGCGCAACTGTTGGGAAGGGCGATCGGTGCGGGCCTCTTCGCTATTACG
CCAGCTGGCGAAAGGGGGATGTGCTGCAAGGCGATTAAGTTGGGTAACGCCAGGGTTTTCCCAGTCACGA
CGTTGTAAAACGACGGCCAGTGAGCGCGCGTAATACGACTCACTATAGGGCGAATTGGGTACCGGGCCCC
CCCTCGAGCATGTACTTTCCGCCTAACTACCATCACCTGTCTTTATTTATTCCGCTGACAGATATGCACA
ACCAATTATCGTCTCTTGAAAGCTTTTTAGACGTGATTGCTGTTATTTGGCACGTTGTTAGTATTTAAGC
TTATTCGGGTTTGCATTGATATTTGCCCGAGCAGAAATCTCCTTCTCGATGAGTTAGAACTGAAACATCT
CTTCAATTACTTATACATAATAAACATAGAAAGCCAGGACCTGTCATCATGAGTCATCCGATTCAATTTG
TAAACGCTAATAATAGCGATAAGAGCCACCAATTAGGCGGTCAATATTCTATTCCTCAGGATTTGAGGGA
AAACCTGCAGAAAGAAGCTGCACGTATTGGTGAGAACGAAAAAGATGTGCTACAGGAAAAAATGGAAACT
AGGACAGTGCAAAATCGAGAGGATTCATACCACAAAAGAAGGTTTGATATGAAGTTTGAGCCGGATTCCG
ATACACAAACTGTTACGTCTTCAGAAAATACCCAAGACGCTGTCGTGCCAAGGAAAAGAAAATCTCGTTG
GGATGTAAAAGGGTACGAGCCACCTGATGAATCTTCAACAGCGGTCAAAGAAAACTCTGATAGTGCTTTG
GTTAATGTAGAAGGAATCCATGATTTGATGTTTTTTAAACCTTCTGACCATAAATATTTCGCCGACGTTA
TATCCAAAAAACCCATAGATGAGTTAAATAAGGATGAACAGAAAGAAAGGAAAATAATGAAATTATTGCT
GAAAATTAAGAATGGAACACCACCAATGAGAAAGGCTGCATTGCGTCAGATTACTGATAAAGCTCGTGAA
TTTGGAGCTGGTCCTTTGTTTAATCAGATTCTTCCTCTGCTGATGTCTCCTACACTTGAGGATCAAGAGC
GTCATTTACTTGTGAAAGTTATTGATAGGATACTGTACAAACTTGATGACTTAGTTCGTCCATACGTGCA
TAAGATCCTCGTGGTCATTGAACCGCTATTGATTGATGAAGATTACTATGCTAGAGTGGAAGGCCGAGAG
ATCATTTCTAATTTGGCAAAGGCTGCTGGTCTGGCTACTATGATCTCTACCATGAGACCTGATATAGATA
ACATGGATGAGTATGTCCGTAACACAACAGCTAGAGCTTTTGCTGTTGTAGCCTCTGCCCTGGGCATTCC
TTCTTTATTGCCCTTCTTAAAAGCTGCATGCAAAAGTAAAAAAAGTTGGCAGGCCCGTCACACGGGCATA
AAGATCGTGCAACAGATAGCCATCTTGATGGGATGCGCGATTCTTCCACACCTGAGGTCCTTAGTCGAGA
TCATTGAACATGGACTGGTGGATGAGCAACAGAAAGTACGTACGATTAGTGCGCTGGCTATCGCCGCCCT
TGCTGAAGCAGCTACCCCTTATGGAATTGAGAGCTTTGATAGTGTCCTGAAACCCCTGTGGAAAGGTATT
AGACAGCACAGGGGAAAAGGACTGGCTGCCTTCCTTAAAGCAATAGGATATCTGATACCGCTAATGGACG
CCGAATACGCTAACTATTACACGAGGGAAGTTATGCTAATCCTTATCCGTGAGTTTCAGAGTCCGGACGA
AGAGATGAAAAAGATAGTATTGAAGGTTGTGAAACAGTGCTGTGGCACCGATGGCGTGGAGGCTAATTAT
ATCAAGACAGAGATTCTACCACCATTCTTTAAGCATTTTTGGCAACATAGAATGGCATTGGACAGGAGAA
ACTACAGACAACTAGTTGACACTACGGTCGAGTTAGCTAATAAGGTGGGTGCTGCCGAAATTATTAGCCG
TATAGTTGATGACCTTAAGGATGAGGCTGAACAATACCGTAAAATGGTTATGGAAACCATTGAAAAGATT
ATGGGTAATCTAGGTGCGGCTGACATCGACCATAAACTAGAGGAACAGTTAATTGACGGTATCCTGTACG
CTTTCCAAGAGCAGACTACAGAGGATTCCGTGATGCTGAACGGTTTTGGGACTGTCGTAAATGCATTGGG
TAAACGTGTAAAACCGTACTTACCTCAAATTTGTGGCACGGTTTTATGGAGATTAAATAACAAAAGTGCA
AAGGTTCGTCAACAAGCAGCAGATCTAATCTCCAGAACTGCCGTTGTCATGAAGACCTGTCAGGAAGAGA
AGCTTATGGGCCATTTGGGTGTCGTCTTGTATGAATATTTAGGCGAAGAATATCCAGAGGTATTAGGTTC
TATATTAGGCGCTCTTAAAGCCATTGTCAACGTAATAGGTATGCACAAAATGACACCACCTATCAAGGAC
CTTTTACCAAGGCTGACACCAATCTTAAAGAACAGACATGAAAAGGTACAAGAAAACTGTATCGACTTGG
TCGGAAGGATAGCTGATAGAGGCGCCGAATATGTGTCAGCCAGGGAGTGGATGAGGATTTGCTTCGAATT
ACTGGAGCTTCTTAAAGCGCACAAGAAGGCTATCAGAAGGGCGACGGTAAATACTTTTGGGTACATTGCA
AAAGCCATAGGCCCGCATGACGTCCTTGTTGCGTTATTGAACAATTTAAAGGTTCAAGAACGTCAGTTAC
GTGTATGCACGGCTGTTGCTATCGGTATCGTTGCTAAAGTGTGTGGTCCTTACAACGTGCTGCCAGTAAT
CATGAATGAATACACAACACCAGAGACTAATGTTCAAAACGGTGTTCTCAAGGCCATGTCATTCATGTTT
GAGTACATTGGTAACATGTCTAAGGATTACATATACTTCATAACACCATTATTAGAAGATGCACTCACCG
ATAGGGATTTAGTTCATCGTCAGACAGCGTCGAACGTAATAACCCACTTAGCTTTAAACTGTTCAGGTAC
AGGTCACGAAGATGCCTTCATTCATTTAATGAATCTTCTAATACCCAATATTTTTGAAACTTCACCACAT
GCTATTATGCGTATTTTAGAAGGTTTGGAGGCACTGAGTCAAGCTCTTGGCCCTGGACTATTCATGAACT
ACATATGGGCAGGATTGTTCCATCCAGCGAAGAATGTAAGGAAAGCATTTTGGAGGGTGTATAATAACAT
GTACGTAATGTACCAGGACGCCATGGTACCTTTTTACCCCGTTACACCAGACAACAATGAAGAATATATA
GAAGAACTGGATTTAGTTCTGGGTGGTTCTGGTGGTTCTGATTACAAAGACCACGATGGTGACTACAAAG
ACCATGATATAGATTACAAGGATGATGATGATAAATGAATATATATAGAGCATATAAATAACCACAACTT
GTAAGAATATTTTACTTGACACACCTATATCATCACGTCACGATGCCTTCATAGATTATGATGAAATATA
AACAGAACCTGCTATTGGAAAAAAAAGGGCAGGAAAAAATTTTGTGAAAGTGAGTAAAAGAAAGATGAAG
AGCGAGACATGGATAATAAGAAATAGATGTCACTAATGGACAATTGGAAGACTGATATGGAAAGTTACGA
TGAAGGAGGAGCTCCCAGCTTTTGTTCCCTTTAGTGAGGGTTAATTGCGCGCTTGGCGTAATCATGGTCA
TAGCTGTTTCCTGTGTGAAATTGTTATCCGCTCACAATTCCACACAACATAGGAGCCGGAAGCATAAAGT
GTAAAGCCTGGGGTGCCTAATGAGTGAGGTAACTCACATTAATTGCGTTGCGCTCACTGCCCGCTTTCCA
GTCGGGAAACCTGTCGTGCCAGCTGCATTAATGAATCGGCCAACGCGCGGGGAGAGGCGGTTTGCGTATT
GGGCGCTCTTCCGCTTCCTCGCTCACTGACTCGCTGCGCTCGGTCGTTCGGCTGCGGCGAGCGGTATCAG
CTCACTCAAAGGCGGTAATACGGTTATCCACAGAATCAGGGGATAACGCAGGAAAGAACATGTGAGCAAA
AGGCCAGCAAAAGGCCAGGAACCGTAAAAAGGCCGCGTTGCTGGCGTTTTTCCATAGGCTCCGCCCCCCT
GACGAGCATCACAAAAATCGACGCTCAAGTCAGAGGTGGCGAAACCCGACAGGACTATAAAGATACCAGG
CGTTTCCCCCTGGAAGCTCCCTCGTGCGCTCTCCTGTTCCGACCCTGCCGCTTACCGGATACCTGTCCGC
CTTTCTCCCTTCGGGAAGCGTGGCGCTTTCTCATAGCTCACGCTGTAGGTATCTCAGTTCGGTGTAGGTC
GTTCGCTCCAAGCTGGGCTGTGTGCACGAACCCCCCGTTCAGCCCGACCGCTGCGCCTTATCCGGTAACT
ATCGTCTTGAGTCCAACCCGGTAAGACACGACTTATCGCCACTGGCAGCAGCCACTGGTAACAGGATTAG
CAGAGCGAGGTATGTAGGCGGTGCTACAGAGTTCTTGAAGTGGTGGCCTAACTACGGCTACACTAGAAGG
ACAGTATTTGGTATCTGCGCTCTGCTGAAGCCAGTTACCTTCGGAAAAAGAGTTGGTAGCTCTTGATCCG
GCAAACAAACCACCGCTGGTAGCGGTGGTTTTTTTGTTTGCAAGCAGCAGATTACGCGCAGAAAAAAAGG
ATCTCAAGAAGATCCTTTGATCTTTTCTACGGGGTCTGACGCTCAGTGGAACGAAAACTCACGTTAAGGG
ATTTTGGTCATGAGATTATCAAAAAGGATCTTCACCTAGATCCTTTTAAATTAAAAATGAAGTTTTAAAT
CAATCTAAAGTATATATGAGTAAACTTGGTCTGACAGTTACCAATGCTTAATCAGTGAGGCACCTATCTC
AGCGATCTGTCTATTTCGTTCATCCATAGTTGCCTGACTCCCCGTCGTGTAGATAACTACGATACGGGAG
GGCTTACCATCTGGCCCCAGTGCTGCAATGATACCGCGAGACCCACGCTCACCGGCTCCAGATTTATCAG
CAATAAACCAGCCAGCCGGAAGGGCCGAGCGCAGAAGTGGTCCTGCAACTTTATCCGCCTCCATCCAGTC
TATTAATTGTTGCCGGGAAGCTAGAGTAAGTAGTTCGCCAGTTAATAGTTTGCGCAACGTTGTTGCCATT
GCTACAGGCATCGTGGTGTCACGCTCGTCGTTTGGTATGGCTTCATTCAGCTCCGGTTCCCAACGATCAA
GGCGAGTTACATGATCCCCCATGTTGTGCAAAAAAGCGGTTAGCTCCTTCGGTCCTCCGATCGTTGTCAG
AAGTAAGTTGGCCGCAGTGTTATCACTCATGGTTATGGCAGCACTGCATAATTCTCTTACTGTCATGCCA
TCCGTAAGATGCTTTTCTGTGACTGGTGAGTACTCAACCAAGTCATTCTGAGAATAGTGTATGCGGCGAC
CGAGTTGCTCTTGCCCGGCGTCAATACGGGATAATACCGCGCCACATAGCAGAACTTTAAAAGTGCTCAT
CATTGGAAAACGTTCTTCGGGGCGAAAACTCTCAAGGATCTTACCGCTGTTGAGATCCAGTTCGATGTAA
CCCACTCGTGCACCCAACTGATCTTCAGCATCTTTTACTTTCACCAGCGTTTCTGGGTGAGCAAAAACAG
GAAGGCAAAATGCCGCAAAAAAGGGAATAAGGGCGACACGGAAATGTTGAATACTCATACTCTTCCTTTT
TCAATATTATTGAAGCATTTATCAGGGTTATTGTCTCATGAGCGGATACATATTTGAATGTATTTAGAAA
AATAAACAAATAGGGGTTCCGCGCACATTTCCCCGAAAAGTGCCACCTGGGTCCTTTTCATCACGTGCTA
TAAAAATAATTATAATTTAAATTTTTTAATATAAATATATAAATTAAAAATAGAAAGTAAAAAAAGAAAT
TAAAGAAAAAATAGTTTTTGTTTTCCGAAGATGTAAAAGACTCTAGGGGGATCGCCAACAAATACTACCT
TTTATCTTGCTCTTCCTGCTCTCAGGTATTAATGCCGAATTGTTTCATCTTGTCTGTGTAGAAGACCACA
CACGAAAATCCTGTGATTTTACATTTTACTTATCGTTAATCGAATGTATATCTATTTAATCTGCTTTTCT
TGTCTAATAAATATATATGTAAAGTACGCTTTTTGTTGAAATTTTTTAAACCTTTGTTTATTTTTTTTTC
TTCATTCCGTAACTCTTCTACCTTCTTTATTTACTTTCTAAAATCCAAATACAAAACATAAAAATAAATA
AACACAGAGTAAATTCCCAAATTATTCCATCATTAAAAGATACGAGGCGCGTGTAAGTTACAGGCAAGCG
ATCCGTCCTAAGAAACCATTATTATCATGACATTAACCTATAAAAATAGGCGTATCACGAGGCCCTTTCG
TC
Features (pLannotate 1.2.2; 22 found; start..end, strand, type, name):
    137..186     +  misc_feature   bom (fragment): basis of mobility region from pBR322
    187..467     +  promoter       TRP1 promoter: S. cerevisiae TRP1
    468..1142    +  CDS            TRP1: phosphoribosylanthranilate isomerase, required for tryptophan biosynthesis; S. cerevisiae TRP1; yeast auxotrophic marker
   1189..1240    +  misc_feature   bom (fragment): basis of mobility region from pBR322
   1241..1696    -  rep_origin     f1 ori (sequence partly withheld): f1 bacteriophage origin of replication; arrow indicates direction of (+) strand synthesis
   1704..1859    -  CDS            lacZα (fragment): LacZα fragment of β-galactosidase; lacZ fragment
   1867..1885    +  promoter       T7 promoter: promoter for bacteriophage T7 RNA polymerase
   1894..1914    -  misc_feature   MCS (fragment): pBluescript multiple cloning site
   2165..5077    +  CDS            HSH155: SF3B1_YEAST - Experimental evidence at protein level: Swiss-Prot protein existence level 1. Contacts pre-mRNA on both sides of the branch site early in spliceosome assembly. From Saccharomyces cerevisiae (strain ATCC 204508 / S288c) (Baker's yeast).
   5117..5133    +  CDS            3xFLAG (fragment): three tandem FLAG® epitope tags, followed by an enterokinase cleavage site
   5138..5160    +  CDS            2xFLAG (fragment): two tandem FLAG® epitope tags
   5363..5416    +  CDS            ABZ2 (fragment): PABC_YEAST - Experimental evidence at protein level: Swiss-Prot protein existence level 1. Converts 4-amino-4-deoxychorismate into 4-aminobenzoate (PABA) and pyruvate. From Saccharomyces cerevisiae (strain ATCC 204508 / S288c) (Baker's yeast).
   5434..5452    -  promoter       T3 promoter: promoter for bacteriophage T3 RNA polymerase
   5497..5513    -  protein_bind   lac operator: The lac repressor binds to the lac operator to inhibit transcription in E. coli. This inhibition can be relieved by adding lactose or isopropyl-β-D-thiogalactopyranoside (IPTG). lac repressor encoded by lacI
   5521..5551    -  promoter       lac promoter: promoter for the E. coli lac operon
   5566..5587    -  protein_bind   CAP binding site: CAP binding activates transcription in the presence of cAMP. E. coli catabolite activator protein
   5600..5692    -  CDS            lacI (fragment): lac repressor; lacI; The lac repressor binds to the lac operator to inhibit transcription in E. coli. This inhibition can be relieved by adding lactose or isopropyl-β-D-thiogalactopyranoside (IPTG).
   5875..6463    -  rep_origin     ori: high-copy-number ColE1/pMB1/pBR322/pUC origin of replication
   6634..7494    -  CDS            AmpR: β-lactamase; bla; confers resistance to ampicillin, carbenicillin, and related antibiotics
   7495..7599    -  promoter       AmpR promoter: bla
   7636..8139    +  misc_feature   CEN/ARS: S. cerevisiae CEN6 centromere fused to an autonomously replicating sequence
   8208..35      +  CDS            rop (fragment) (across the origin): Rop protein, which maintains plasmids at low copy number; rop
