>Addgene plasmid #111966 | Hsh155 Hs 1-16 3x FLAG | addgene full sequence | sequence record 221690 | Addgene NGS Result
GAGCGCGCGTAATACGACTCACTATAGGGCGAATTGGGTACCGGGCCCCCCCCTCGAGCATGTACTTTCC
GCCTAACTACCATCACCTGTCTTTATTTATTCCGCTGACAGATATGCACAACCAATTATCGTCTCTTGAA
AGCTTTTTAGACGTGATTGCTGTTATTTGGCACGTTGTTAGTATTTAAGCTTATTCGGGTTTGCATTGAT
ATTTGCCCGAGCAGAAATCTCCTTCTCGATGAGTTAGAACTGAAACATCTCTTCAATTACTTATACATAA
TAAACATAGAAAGCCAGGACCTGTCATCATGAGTCATCCGATTCAATTTGTAAACGCTAATAATAGCGAT
AAGAGCCACCAATTAGGCGGTCAATATTCTATTCCTCAGGATTTGAGGGAAAACCTGCAGAAAGAAGCTG
CACGTATTGGTGAGAACGAAAAAGATGTGCTACAGGAAAAAATGGAAACTAGGACAGTGCAAAATCGAGA
GGATTCATACCACAAAAGAAGGTTTGATATGAAGTTTGAGCCGGATTCCGATACACAAACTGTTACGTCT
TCAGAAAATACCCAAGACGCTGTCGTGCCAAGGAAAAGAAAATCTCGTTGGGATGTAAAAGGGTACGAGC
CACCTGATGAATCTTCAACAGCGGTCAAAGAAAACTCTGATAGTGCTTTGGTTAATGTAGAAGGAATCCA
TGATTTGATGTTTTTTAAACCTTCTGACCATAAATATTTCGCCGACGTTATATCCAAAAAACCCATAGAT
GAGTTAAATAAGGATGAACAGAAAGAAAGGAAAATAATGAAATTATTGCTGAAAATTAAGAATGGAACAC
CACCAATGAGAAAGGCTGCATTGCGTCAGATTACTGATAAAGCTCGTGAATTTGGAGCTGGTCCTTTGTT
TAATCAGATTCTTCCTCTGCTGATGTCTCCTACACTTGAGGATCAAGAGCGTCATTTACTTGTGAAAGTT
ATTGATAGGATACTGTACAAACTTGATGACTTAGTTCGTCCATACGTGCATAAGATCCTCGTGGTCATTG
AACCGCTATTGATTGATGAAGATTACTATGCTAGAGTGGAAGGCCGAGAGATCATTTCTAATTTGGCAAA
GGCTGCTGGTCTGGCTACTATGATCTCTACCATGAGACCTGATATAGATAACATGGATGAGTATGTCCGT
AACACAACAGCTAGAGCTTTTGCTGTTGTAGCCTCTGCCCTGGGCATTCCTTCTTTATTGCCCTTCTTAA
AAGCTGCATGCAAAAGTAAAAAAAGTTGGCAGGCCCGTCACACGGGCATAAAGATCGTGCAACAGATAGC
CATCTTGATGGGATGCGCGATTCTTCCACACCTGAGGTCCTTAGTCGAGATCATTGAACATGGACTGGTG
GATGAGCAACAGAAAGTACGTACGATTAGTGCGCTGGCTATCGCCGCCCTTGCTGAAGCAGCTACCCCTT
ATGGAATTGAGAGCTTTGATAGTGTCCTGAAACCCCTGTGGAAAGGTATTAGACAGCACAGGGGAAAAGG
ACTGGCTGCCTTCCTTAAAGCAATAGGATATCTGATACCGCTAATGGACGCCGAATACGCTAACTATTAC
ACGAGGGAAGTTATGCTAATCCTTATCCGTGAGTTTCAGAGTCCGGACGAAGAGATGAAAAAGATAGTAT
TGAAGGTTGTGAAACAGTGCTGTGGCACCGATGGCGTGGAGGCTAATTATATCAAGACAGAGATTCTACC
ACCATTCTTTAAGCATTTTTGGCAACATAGAATGGCATTGGACAGGAGAAACTACAGACAACTAGTTGAC
ACTACGGTCGAGTTAGCTAATAAGGTGGGTGCTGCCGAAATTATTAGCCGTATAGTTGATGACCTTAAGG
ATGAGGCTGAACAATACCGTAAAATGGTTATGGAAACCATTGAAAAGATTATGGGTAATCTAGGTGCGGC
TGACATCGACCATAAACTAGAGGAACAGTTAATTGACGGTATCCTGTACGCTTTCCAAGAGCAGACTACA
GAGGATTCCGTGATGCTGAACGGTTTTGGGACTGTCGTAAATGCATTGGGTAAACGTGTAAAACCGTACT
TACCTCAAATTTGTGGCACGGTTTTATGGAGATTAAATAACAAAAGTGCAAAGGTTCGTCAACAAGCAGC
AGATCTAATCTCCAGAACTGCCGTTGTCATGAAGACCTGTCAGGAAGAGAAGCTTATGGGCCATTTGGGT
GTCGTCTTGTATGAATATTTAGGCGAAGAATATCCAGAGGTATTAGGTTCTATATTAGGCGCTCTTAAAG
CCATTGTCAACGTAATAGGTATGCACAAAATGACACCACCTATCAAGGACCTTTTACCAAGGCTGACACC
AATCTTAAAGAACAGACATGAAAAGGTACAAGAAAACTGTATCGACTTGGTCGGAAGGATAGCTGATAGA
GGCGCCGAATATGTGTCAGCCAGGGAGTGGATGAGGATTTGCTTCGAATTACTGGAGCTTCTTAAAGCGC
ACAAGAAGGCTATCAGAAGGGCGACGGTAAATACTTTTGGGTACATTGCAAAAGCCATAGGCCCGCATGA
CGTCCTTGTTGCGTTATTGAACAATTTAAAGGTTCAAGAACGTCAGTTACGTGTATGCACGGCTGTTGCT
ATCGGTATCGTTGCTAAAGTGTGTGGTCCTTACAACGTGCTGCCAGTAATCATGAATGAATACACAACAC
CAGAGACTAATGTTCAAAACGGTGTTCTCAAGGCCATGTCATTCATGTTTGAGTACATTGGTAACATGTC
TAAGGATTACATATACTTCATAACACCATTATTAGAAGATGCACTCACCGATAGGGATTTAGTTCATCGT
CAGACAGCGTCGAACGTAATAACCCACTTAGCTTTAAACTGTTCAGGTACAGGTCACGAAGATGCCTTCA
TTCATTTAATGAATCTTCTAATACCCAATATTTTTGAAACTTCACCACATGCTATTATGCGTATTTTAGA
AGGTTTGGAGGCACTGAGTCAAGCTCTTGGCCCTGGACTATTCATGAACTACATATGGGCAGGATTGTTC
CATCCAGCGAAGAATGTAAGGAAAGCATTTTGGAGGGTGTATAATAACATGTACGTAATGTACCAGGACG
CCATGGTACCTTTTTACCCCGTTACACCAGACAACAATGAAGAATATATAGAAGAACTGGATTTAGTTCT
GGGTGGTTCTGGTGGTTCTGATTACAAAGACCACGATGGTGACTACAAAGACCATGATATAGATTACAAG
GATGATGATGATAAATGAATATATATAGAGCATATAAATAACCACAACTTGTAAGAATATTTTACTTGAC
ACACCTATATCATCACGTCACGATGCCTTCATAGATTATGATGAAATATAAACAGAACCTGCTATTGGAA
AAAAAAGGGCAGGAAAAAATTTTGTGAAAGTGAGTAAAAGAAAGATGAAGAGCGAGACATGGATAATAAG
AAATAGATGTCACTAATGGACAATTGGAAGACTGATATGGAAAGTTACGATGAAGGAGGAGCTCCAGCTT
TTGTTCCCTTTAGTGAGGGTTAATTGCGCGCTTGGCGTAATCATGGTCATAGCTGTTTCCTGTGTGAAAT
TGTTATCCGCTCACAATTCCACACAACATACGAGCCGGAAGCATAAAGTGTAAAGCCTGGGGTGCCTAAT
GAGTGAGCTAACTCACATTAATTGCGTTGCGCTCACTGCCCGCTTTCCAGTCGGGAAACCTGTCGTGCCA
GCTGCATTAATGAATCGGCCAACGCGCGGGGAGAGGCGGTTTGCGTATTGGGCGCTCTTCCGCTTCCTCG
CTCACTGACTCGCTGCGCTCGGTCGTTCGGCTGCGGCGAGCGGTATCAGCTCACTCAAAGGCGGTAATAC
GGTTATCCACAGAATCAGGGGATAACGCAGGAAAGAACATGTGAGCAAAAGGCCAGCAAAAGGCCAGGAA
CCGTAAAAAGGCCGCGTTGCTGGCGTTTTTCCATAGGCTCCGCCCCCCTGACGAGCATCACAAAAATCGA
CGCTCAAGTCAGAGGTGGCGAAACCCGACAGGACTATAAAGATACCAGGCGTTTCCCCCTGGAAGCTCCC
TCGTGCGCTCTCCTGTTCCGACCCTGCCGCTTACCGGATACCTGTCCGCCTTTCTCCCTTCGGGAAGCGT
GGCGCTTTCTCATAGCTCACGCTGTAGGTATCTCAGTTCGGTGTAGGTCGTTCGCTCCAAGCTGGGCTGT
GTGCACGAACCCCCCGTTCAGCCCGACCGCTGCGCCTTATCCGGTAACTATCGTCTTGAGTCCAACCCGG
TAAGACACGACTTATCGCCACTGGCAGCAGCCACTGGTAACAGGATTAGCAGAGCGAGGTATGTAGGCGG
TGCTACAGAGTTCTTGAAGTGGTGGCCTAACTACGGCTACACTAGAAGAACAGTATTTGGTATCTGCGCT
CTGCTGAAGCCAGTTACCTTCGGAAAAAGAGTTGGTAGCTCTTGATCCGGCAAACAAACCACCGCTGGTA
GCGGTGGTTTTTTTGTTTGCAAGCAGCAGATTACGCGCAGAAAAAAAGGATCTCAAGAAGATCCTTTGAT
CTTTTCTACGGGGTCTGACGCTCAGTGGAACGAAAACTCACGTTAAGGGATTTTGGTCATGAGATTATCA
AAAAGGATCTTCACCTAGATCCTTTTAAATTAAAAATGAAGTTTTAAATCAATCTAAAGTATATATGAGT
AAACTTGGTCTGACAGTTACCAATGCTTAATCAGTGAGGCACCTATCTCAGCGATCTGTCTATTTCGTTC
ATCCATAGTTGCCTGACTCCCCGTCGTGTAGATAACTACGATACGGGAGGGCTTACCATCTGGCCCCAGT
GCTGCAATGATACCGCGAGACCCACGCTCACCGGCTCCAGATTTATCAGCAATAAACCAGCCAGCCGGAA
GGGCCGAGCGCAGAAGTGGTCCTGCAACTTTATCCGCCTCCATCCAGTCTATTAATTGTTGCCGGGAAGC
TAGAGTAAGTAGTTCGCCAGTTAATAGTTTGCGCAACGTTGTTGCCATTGCTACAGGCATCGTGGTGTCA
CGCTCGTCGTTTGGTATGGCTTCATTCAGCTCCGGTTCCCAACGATCAAGGCGAGTTACATGATCCCCCA
TGTTGTGCAAAAAAGCGGTTAGCTCCTTCGGTCCTCCGATCGTTGTCAGAAGTAAGTTGGCCGCAGTGTT
ATCACTCATGGTTATGGCAGCACTGCATAATTCTCTTACTGTCATGCCATCCGTAAGATGCTTTTCTGTG
ACTGGTGAGTACTCAACCAAGTCATTCTGAGAATAGTGTATGCGGCGACCGAGTTGCTCTTGCCCGGCGT
CAATACGGGATAATACCGCGCCACATAGCAGAACTTTAAAAGTGCTCATCATTGGAAAACGTTCTTCGGG
GCGAAAACTCTCAAGGATCTTACCGCTGTTGAGATCCAGTTCGATGTAACCCACTCGTGCACCCAACTGA
TCTTCAGCATCTTTTACTTTCACCAGCGTTTCTGGGTGAGCAAAAACAGGAAGGCAAAATGCCGCAAAAA
AGGGAATAAGGGCGACACGGAAATGTTGAATACTCATACTCTTCCTTTTTCAATATTATTGAAGCATTTA
TCAGGGTTATTGTCTCATGAGCGGATACATATTTGAATGTATTTAGAAAAATAAACAAATAGGGGTTCCG
CGCACATTTCCCCGAAAAGTGCCACCTGGGTCCTTTTCATCACGTGCTATAAAAATAATTATAATTTAAA
TTTTTTAATATAAATATATAAATTAAAAATAGAAAGTAAAAAAAGAAATTAAAGAAAAAATAGTTTTTGT
TTTCCGAAGATGTAAAAGACTCTAGGGGGATCGCCAACAAATACTACCTTTTATCTTGCTCTTCCTGCTC
TCAGGTATTAATGCCGAATTGTTTCATCTTGTCTGTGTAGAAGACCACACACGAAAATCCTGTGATTTTA
CATTTTACTTATCGTTAATCGAATGTATATCTATTTAATCTGCTTTTCTTGTCTAATAAATATATATGTA
AAGTACGCTTTTTGTTGAAATTTTTTAAACCTTTGTTTATTTTTTTTTCTTCATTCCGTAACTCTTCTAC
CTTCTTTATTTACTTTCTAAAATCCAAATACAAAACATAAAAATAAATAAACACAGAGTAAATTCCCAAA
TTATTCCATCATTAAAAGATACGAGGCGCGTGTAAGTTACAGGCAAGCGATCCGTCTAAGAAACCATTAT
TATCATGACATTAACCTATAAAAATAGGCGTATCACGAGGCCCTTTCGTCTCGCGCGTTTCGGTGATGAC
GGTGAAAACCTCTGACACATGCAGCTCCCGGAGACGGTCACAGCTTGTCTGTAAGCGGATGCCGGGAGCA
GACAAGCCCGTCAGGGCGCGTCAGCGGGTGTTGGCGGGTGTCGGGGCTGGCTTAACTATGCGGCATCAGA
GCAGATTGTACTGAGAGTGCACCATAGATCACGACATTACTATATATATAATATAGGAAGCATTTAATAG
AACAGCATCGTAATATATGTGTACTTTGCAGTTATGACGCCAGATGGCAGTAGTGGAAGATATTCTTTAT
TGAAAAATAGCTTGTCACCTTACGTACAATCTTGATCCGGAGCTTTTCTTTTTTTGCCGATTAAGAATTA
ATTCGGTCGAAAAAAGAAAAGGAGAGGGCCAAGAGGGAGGGCATTGGTGACTATTGAGCACGTGAGTATA
CGTGATTAAGCACACAAAGGCAGCTTGGAGTATGTCTGTTATTAATTTCACAGGTAGTTCTGGTCCATTG
GTGAAAGTTTGCGGCTTGCAGAGCACAGAGGCCGCAGAATGTGCTCTAGATTCCGATGCTGACTTGCTGG
GTATTATATGTGTGCCCAATAGAAAGAGAACAATTGACCCGGTTATTGCAAGGAAAATTTCAAGTCTTGT
AAAAGCATATAAAAATAGTTCAGGCACTCCGAAATACTTGGTTGGCGTGTTTCGTAATCAACCTAAGGAG
GATGTTTTGGCTCTGGTCAATGATTACGGCATTGATATCGTCCAACTGCATGGAGATGAGTCGTGGCAAG
AATACCAAGAGTTCCTCGGTTTGCCAGTTATTAAAAGACTCGTATTTCCAAAAGACTGCAACATACTACT
CAGTGCAGCTTCACAGAAACCTCATTCGTTTATTCCCTTGTTTGATTCAGAAGCAGGTGGGACAGGTGAA
CTTTTGGATTGGAACTCGATTTCTGACTGGGTTGGAAGGCAAGAGAGCCCCGAAAGCTTACATTTTATGT
TAGCTGGTGGACTGACGCCAGAAAATGTTGGTGATGCGCTTAGATTAAATGGCGTTATTGGTGTTGATGT
AAGCGGAGGTGTGGAGACAAATGGTGTAAAAGACTCTAACAAAATAGCAAATTTCGTCAAAAATGCTAAG
AAATAGGTTATTACTGAGTAGTATTTATTTAAGTATTGTTTGTGCACTTGCCGATCTATGCGGTGTGAAA
TACCGCACAGATGCGTAAGGAGAAAATACCGCATCAGGAAATTGTAAGCGTTAATATTTTGTTAAAATTC
GCGTTAAATTTTTGTTAAATCAGCTCATTTTTTAACCAATAGGCCGAAATCGGCAAAATCCCTTATAAAT
CAAAAGAATAGACCGAGATAGGGT
[37 nt withheld, positions 7725-7761]
AAAGAACGTGGACTCCAACGTCAAAGG
[49 nt withheld, positions 7789-7837]
T
[91 nt withheld, positions 7839-7929]
G
[124 nt withheld, positions 7931-8054]
CCATTCGCCATTCAGGCTGCGCAACTGTTGGGAAGGGCGATCGGTGCGGGCCTCTTCGCTATTACGCCAG
CTGGCGAAAGGGGGATGTGCTGCAAGGCGATTAAGTTGGGTAACGCCAGGGTTTTCCCAGTCACGACGTT
GTAAAACGACGGCCAGT
Features (pLannotate 1.2.2; 21 found; start..end, strand, type, name):
     10..28      +  promoter       T7 promoter: promoter for bacteriophage T7 RNA polymerase
    309..3221    +  CDS            HSH155: SF3B1_YEAST - Experimental evidence at protein level: Swiss-Prot protein existence level 1. Contacts pre-mRNA on both sides of the branch site early in spliceosome assembly. From Saccharomyces cerevisiae (strain ATCC 204508 / S288c) (Baker's yeast).
   3261..3277    +  CDS            3xFLAG (fragment): three tandem FLAG® epitope tags, followed by an enterokinase cleavage site
   3282..3304    +  CDS            2xFLAG (fragment): two tandem FLAG® epitope tags
   3507..3560    +  CDS            ABZ2 (fragment): PABC_YEAST - Experimental evidence at protein level: Swiss-Prot protein existence level 1. Converts 4-amino-4-deoxychorismate into 4-aminobenzoate (PABA) and pyruvate. From Saccharomyces cerevisiae (strain ATCC 204508 / S288c) (Baker's yeast).
   3577..3595    -  promoter       T3 promoter: promoter for bacteriophage T3 RNA polymerase
   3640..3656    -  protein_bind   lac operator: The lac repressor binds to the lac operator to inhibit transcription in E. coli. This inhibition can be relieved by adding lactose or isopropyl-β-D-thiogalactopyranoside (IPTG). lac repressor encoded by lacI
   3664..3694    -  promoter       lac promoter: promoter for the E. coli lac operon
   3709..3730    -  protein_bind   CAP binding site: CAP binding activates transcription in the presence of cAMP. E. coli catabolite activator protein
   3743..3835    -  CDS            lacI (fragment): lac repressor; lacI; The lac repressor binds to the lac operator to inhibit transcription in E. coli. This inhibition can be relieved by adding lactose or isopropyl-β-D-thiogalactopyranoside (IPTG).
   4018..4606    -  rep_origin     ori: high-copy-number ColE1/pMB1/pBR322/pUC origin of replication
   4777..5637    -  CDS            AmpR: β-lactamase; bla; confers resistance to ampicillin, carbenicillin, and related antibiotics
   5638..5742    -  promoter       AmpR promoter: bla
   5779..6282    +  misc_feature   CEN/ARS: S. cerevisiae CEN6 centromere fused to an autonomously replicating sequence
   6350..6385    +  CDS            rop (fragment): Rop protein, which maintains plasmids at low copy number; rop
   6487..6536    +  misc_feature   bom (fragment): basis of mobility region from pBR322
   6674..6821    +  promoter       TRP1 promoter: S. cerevisiae TRP1
   6822..7496    +  CDS            TRP1: phosphoribosylanthranilate isomerase, required for tryptophan biosynthesis; S. cerevisiae TRP1; yeast auxotrophic marker
   7547..7598    +  misc_feature   bom (fragment): basis of mobility region from pBR322
   7626..8054    -  rep_origin     f1 ori (sequence partly withheld): f1 bacteriophage origin of replication; arrow indicates direction of (+) strand synthesis
   8058..2       -  CDS            lacZα (fragment) (across the origin): LacZα fragment of β-galactosidase; lacZ fragment
