[The description below was written by a language model from this plasmid's Addgene catalogue record and pLannotate feature annotations shown in this document.]
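Description:
Hsh155 Hs 1-16 3x FLAG is a yeast–E. coli shuttle plasmid of about 8.2 kb built on the pRS414 backbone. In Saccharomyces cerevisiae it is maintained as a low-copy centromeric plasmid through a CEN6/ARS element and is selected by complementation of tryptophan auxotrophy with the TRP1 marker, which is expressed from its own promoter. In bacteria it replicates from a high-copy ColE1/pUC-type origin and confers ampicillin resistance through β-lactamase. An f1 origin, lacZα and lac promoter/operator remnants, and flanking T7 and T3 promoters are inherited from the pBluescript-derived cloning region of the pRS series.

The roughly 3 kb insert encodes a chimeric version of Hsh155, the yeast ortholog of the human SF3b1 subunit of the U2 snRNP, which contacts the pre-mRNA around the branch site early in spliceosome assembly. According to the record, HEAT repeats 1 to 16 come from the human protein, and the open reading frame carries a C-terminal 3xFLAG epitope for detection or immunopurification. The annotation detects the coding sequence as HSH155 and picks up the FLAG repeats only as fragments just downstream of it. No yeast promoter is annotated for the insert. About 300 bp of unannotated sequence lies upstream of the coding region, and a short fragment of the ABZ2 gene lies downstream, which may reflect native genomic flanking sequence, but the record does not state what drives expression. The sequencing-derived and depositor sequences show the same feature layout and differ only in their start coordinate and by three nucleotides in length.

The associated study examined Hsh155/SF3b1 interactions with the U2 snRNA/branch site duplex, so the plasmid serves to express a humanized splicing factor in yeast for functional analysis.
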