Addgene plasmid #111966: Hsh155 Hs 1-16 3x FLAG
Purpose: Human HEATs 1-16 have been inserted into Hsh155 3xFLAG.
Depositing lab: Aaron Hoskins. Depositing organization: University of Wisconsin, Madison. Publication: Functional Analysis of Hsh155/SF3b1 Interactions with the U2 snRNA/Branch Site Duplex. Carrocci TJ, Paulson JC, Hoskins AA. RNA. 2018 May 11. pii: rna.065664.118. doi: 10.1261/rna.065664.118. PubMed 29752352.
Backbone
  Vector backbone: pRS414
  Backbone manufacturer: ATCC
  Backbone size w/o insert (bp): 5208
  Total vector size (bp): 8208
  Vector type: Bacterial Expression, Yeast Expression
  Selectable markers: TRP1
Growth in bacteria
  Bacterial resistance: Ampicillin, 100 μg/mL
  Growth temperature: 37°C
  Growth strain: DH5alpha
  Copy number: Unknown
Gene/Insert
  Gene/Insert name: Hsh155 Hs 1-16 3x FLAG (alt name: pAAH0946)
  Species: S. cerevisiae (budding yeast)
  Insert size (bp): 3000
  Mutation: Human HEATs 1-16 inserted
  Tag / fusion protein: 3xFLAG (C terminal on insert)
Terms and licenses: Academic/Nonprofit Terms; Industry Terms: Not Available to Industry
How to cite: Hsh155 Hs 1-16 3x FLAG was a gift from Aaron Hoskins (Addgene plasmid # 111966 ; http://n2t.net/addgene:111966 ; RRID:Addgene_111966)
